>Addgene plasmid #214858 | AiP14496: pAAV-AiE0873m_3xC2-minBG-SYFP2-P2A-3XFLAG-10aa-H2B-WPRE3-BGHpA (Alias: CN4496) | addgene full sequence | sequence record 425139 | Addgene NGS Result
CCTGCAGGCAGCTGCGCGCTCGCTCGCTCACTGAGGCCGCCCGGGCGTCGGGCGACCTTTGGTCGCCCGG
CCTCAGTGAGCGAGCGAGCGCGCAGAGAGGGAGTGGCCAACTCCATCACTAGGGGTTCCTGCGGCCGCAC
GCGTCATGGATTTCTCCAAAGCTTTGTAGGGCAGAACTCTGAATGTTTATTTCTCTGATGAATCCTTAAT
GAAAGTGGCCAGCCATCCTGGGGAGAACAAGCCTTAGTTCCCACTGAGAAGGATAGCAAGCAGCATAAGA
GTAGCTGATGTCAAAGGCTATTAATGCAAATGAAAATTATAATTCCTCATCAAGATCTGCTCCCAGACAG
GCTAATCATTGTGCCACCTGTTTACAGAAACACACTGCTAATCAGTCAGTAAAATCTTTTAAGTTTCTGT
GCTTCTCTGTGTACGATTTTTAGCCTCCATGGATTTCTCCAAAGCTTTGTAGGGCAGAACTCTGAATGTT
TATTTCTCTGATGAATCCTTAATGAAAGTGGCCAGCCATCCTGGGGAGAACAAGCCTTAGTTCCCACTGA
GAAGGATAGCAAGCAGCATAAGAGTAGCTGATGTCAAAGGCTATTAATGCAAATGAAAATTATAATTCCT
CATCAAGATCTGCTCCCAGACAGGCTAATCATTGTGCCACCTGTTTACAGAAACACACTGCTAATCAGTC
AGTAAAATCTTTTAAGTTTCTGTGCTTCTCTGTGTACGATTTTTAGCCTCCATGGATTTCTCCAAAGCTT
TGTAGGGCAGAACTCTGAATGTTTATTTCTCTGATGAATCCTTAATGAAAGTGGCCAGCCATCCTGGGGA
GAACAAGCCTTAGTTCCCACTGAGAAGGATAGCAAGCAGCATAAGAGTAGCTGATGTCAAAGGCTATTAA
TGCAAATGAAAATTATAATTCCTCATCAAGATCTGCTCCCAGACAGGCTAATCATTGTGCCACCTGTTTA
CAGAAACACACTGCTAATCAGTCAGTAAAATCTTTTAAGTTTCTGTGCTTCTCTGTGTACGATTTTTAGC
CTCGAGCTCGGGCTGGGCATAAAAGTCAGGGCAGAGCCATCTATTGCTTACATTTGCTTCTGGGATCCAG
ATCTTTCGAAGCTAGCGCTACCGGTCGCCACCATGGTCTCCAAGGGCGAGGAGCTGTTCACCGGGGTGGT
GCCCATCCTGGTCGAGCTGGACGGCGATGTCAACGGCCACAAGTTCAGCGTGTCCGGCGAGGGCGAGGGC
GATGCCACCTACGGCAAGCTGACCCTGAAGCTGATCTGCACCACCGGCAAGCTGCCCGTGCCCTGGCCCA
CCCTCGTGACCACCCTGGGCTACGGCGTGCAGTGCTTCGCCCGCTACCCCGACCACATGAAGCAGCACGA
CTTCTTCAAGTCCGCCATGCCCGAAGGCTACGTCCAGGAGCGCACCATCTTCTTCAAAGACGACGGCAAC
TACAAGACCCGCGCCGAGGTGAAGTTCGAGGGCGACACCCTGGTGAACCGCATCGAGCTGAAGGGCATCG
ACTTCAAGGAGGACGGCAACATCCTGGGGCACAAGCTGGAGTACAACTACAACAGCCACAACGTCTATAT
CACCGCCGACAAGCAGAAGAACGGCATCAAGGCCAACTTCAAGATCCGCCACAACATCGAGGACGGCGGC
GTGCAGCTCGCCGACCACTACCAGCAGAACACCCCCATCGGCGACGGCCCCGTGCTGCTGCCCGACAACC
ACTACCTGAGCTACCAGTCCAAGCTGAGCAAAGACCCCAACGAGAAGCGCGATCACATGGTCCTGCTGGA
GTTCGTGACCGCCGCCGGGATCACTCTCGGCATGGACGAGCTGTACAAGGGCTCTGGTGCTACCAACTTC
TCACTGTTGAAACAGGCAGGGGATGTAGAGGAGAATCCAGGGCCTGGTGCTAGTGGAGACTACAAAGACC
ATGACGGAGATTATAAAGATCATGACATCGATTACAAGGATGACGATGACAAGTCCGGACTCAGATCTGG
AGGCTCCGGAGGCCCAGAGCCAGCGAAGTCTGCTCCCGCCCCGAAAAAGGGCTCCAAGAAGGCGGTGACT
AAGGCGCAGAAGAAAGGCGGCAAGAAGCGCAAGCGCAGCCGCAAGGAGAGCTATTCCATCTATGTGTATA
AGGTTCTGAAGCAGGTCCACCCTGACACCGGCATTTCGTCCAAGGCCATGGGCATCATGAACTCGTTTGT
GAACGACATTTTCGAGCGCATCGCAGGTGAGGCTTCCCGCCTGGCGCATTACAACAAGCGCTCGACCATC
ACCTCCAGGGAGATCCAGACGGCCGTGCGCCTGCTGCTGCCTGGGGAGTTGGCCAAGCACGCCGTGTCCG
AGGGTACTAAGGCCATCACCAAGTACACCAGCGCTAAGTAATGAGGCGCGCCGCGGCCGCGAATTCGATA
TCATAATCAACCTCTGGATTACAAAATTTGTGAAAGATTGACTGGTATTCTTAACTATGTTGCTCCTTTT
ACGCTATGTGGATACGCTGCTTTAATGCCTTTGTATCATGCTATTGCTTCCCGTATGGCTTTCATTTTCT
CCTCCTTGTATAAATCCTGGTTAGTTCTTGCCACGGCGGAACTCATCGCCGCCTGCCTTGCCCGCTGCTG
GACAGGGGCTCGGCTGTTGGGCACTGACAATTCCGTGGCTCGAGAGATCTTCGACTGTGCCTTCTAGTTG
CCAGCCATCTGTTGTTTGCCCCTCCCCCGTGCCTTCCTTGACCCTGGAAGGTGCCACTCCCACTGTCCTT
TCCTAATAAAATGAGGAAATTGCATCGCATTGTCTGAGTAGGTGTCATTCTATTCTGGGGGGTGGGGTGG
GGCAGGACAGCAAGGGGGAGGATTGGGAAGACAATAGCAGGCATGAGATCTCACGTGCGGACCGAGCGGC
CGCAGGAACCCCTAGTGATGGAGTTGGCCACTCCCTCTCTGCGCGCTCGCTCGCTCACTGAGGCCGGGCG
ACCAAAGGTCGCCCGACGCCCGGGCTTTGCCCGGGCGGCCTCAGTGAGCGAGCGAGCGCGCAGCTGCCTG
CAGGGGCGCCTGATGCGGTATTTTCTCCTTACGCATCTGTGCGGTATTTCACACCGCATA
[95 nt withheld, positions 3141-3235]
T
[46 nt withheld, positions 3237-3282]
C
[141 nt withheld, positions 3284-3424]
CCTTTGACGTTGGAGTCCACGTTCTTT
[37 nt withheld, positions 3452-3488]
ACTCTATCTCGGGCTATTCTTTTGATTTATAAGGGATTTTGCCGATTTCGGTCTATTGGTTAAAAAATGA
GCTGATTTAACAAAAATTTAACGCGAATTTTAACAAAATATTAACGTTTACAATTTTATGGTGCACTCTC
AGTACAATCTGCTCTGATGCCGCATAGTTAAGCCAGCCCCGACACCCGCCAACACCCGCTGACGCGCCCT
GACGGGCTTGTCTGCTCCCGGCATCCGCTTACAGACAAGCTGTGACCGTCTCCGGGAGCTGCATGTGTCA
GAGGTTTTCACCGTCATCACCGAAACGCGCGAGACGAAAGGGCCTCGTGATACGCCTATTTTTATAGGTT
AATGTCATGATAATAATGGTTTCTTAGACGTCAGGTGGCACTTTTCGGGGAAATGTGCGCGGAACCCCTA
TTTGTTTATTTTTCTAAATACATTCAAATATGTATCCGCTCATGAGACAATAACCCTGATAAATGCTTCA
ATAATATTGAAAAAGGAAGAGTATGAGTATTCAACATTTCCGTGTCGCCCTTATTCCCTTTTTTGCGGCA
TTTTGCCTTCCTGTTTTTGCTCACCCAGAAACGCTGGTGAAAGTAAAAGATGCTGAAGATCAGTTGGGTG
CACGAGTGGGTTACATCGAACTGGATCTCAACAGCGGTAAGATCCTTGAGAGTTTTCGCCCCGAAGAACG
TTTTCCAATGATGAGCACTTTTAAAGTTCTGCTATGTGGCGCGGTATTATCCCGTATTGACGCCGGGCAA
GAGCAACTCGGTCGCCGCATACACTATTCTCAGAATGACTTGGTTGAGTACTCACCAGTCACAGAAAAGC
ATCTTACGGATGGCATGACAGTAAGAGAATTATGCAGTGCTGCCATAACCATGAGTGATAACACTGCGGC
CAACTTACTTCTGACAACGATCGGAGGACCGAAGGAGCTAACCGCTTTTTTGCACAACATGGGGGATCAT
GTAACTCGCCTTGATCGTTGGGAACCGGAGCTGAATGAAGCCATACCAAACGACGAGCGTGACACCACGA
TGCCTGTAGCAATGGCAACAACGTTGCGCAAACTATTAACTGGCGAACTACTTACTCTAGCTTCCCGGCA
ACAATTAATAGACTGGATGGAGGCGGATAAAGTTGCAGGACCACTTCTGCGCTCGGCCCTTCCGGCTGGC
TGGTTTATTGCTGATAAATCTGGAGCCGGTGAGCGTGGGTCTCGCGGTATCATTGCAGCACTGGGGCCAG
ATGGTAAGCCCTCCCGTATCGTAGTTATCTACACGACGGGGAGTCAGGCAACTATGGATGAACGAAATAG
ACAGATCGCTGAGATAGGTGCCTCACTGATTAAGCATTGGTAACTGTCAGACCAAGTTTACTCATATATA
CTTTAGATTGATTTAAAACTTCATTTTTAATTTAAAAGGATCTAGGTGAAGATCCTTTTTGATAATCTCA
TGACCAAAATCCCTTAACGTGAGTTTTCGTTCCACTGAGCGTCAGACCCCGTAGAAAAGATCAAAGGATC
TTCTTGAGATCCTTTTTTTCTGCGCGTAATCTGCTGCTTGCAAACAAAAAAACCACCGCTACCAGCGGTG
GTTTGTTTGCCGGATCAAGAGCTACCAACTCTTTTTCCGAAGGTAACTGGCTTCAGCAGAGCGCAGATAC
CAAATACTGTTCTTCTAGTGTAGCCGTAGTTAGGCCACCACTTCAAGAACTCTGTAGCACCGCCTACATA
CCTCGCTCTGCTAATCCTGTTACCAGTGGCTGCTGCCAGTGGCGATAAGTCGTGTCTTACCGGGTTGGAC
TCAAGACGATAGTTACCGGATAAGGCGCAGCGGTCGGGCTGAACGGGGGGTTCGTGCACACAGCCCAGCT
TGGAGCGAACGACCTACACCGAACTGAGATACCTACAGCGTGAGCTATGAGAAAGCGCCACGCTTCCCGA
AGGGAGAAAGGCGGACAGGTATCCGGTAAGCGGCAGGGTCGGAACAGGAGAGCGCACGAGGGAGCTTCCA
GGGGGAAACGCCTGGTATCTTTATAGTCCTGTCGGGTTTCGCCACCTCTGACTTGAGCGTCGATTTTTGT
GATGCTCGTCAGGGGGGCGGAGCCTATGGAAAAACGCCAGCAACGCGGCCTTTTTACGGTTCCTGGCCTT
TTGCTGGCCTTTTGCTCACATGT
Features (pLannotate 1.2.2; 16 found; start..end, strand, type, name):
     12..39      +  repeat_region  AAV2 ITR (fragment): inverted terminal repeat of adeno-associated virus serotype 2 inverted
     68..95      +  repeat_region  AAV2 ITR (fragment): inverted terminal repeat of adeno-associated virus serotype 2 inverted
   1153..1869    +  CDS            SYFP2: SYFP2 is a basic (constitutively fluorescent) yellow fluorescent protein published in 2006, derived from Aequorea victoria. It is reported to be a very rapidly-maturing monomer with moderate acid sensitivity.
   1948..2013    +  CDS            3xFLAG: three tandem FLAG® epitope tags, followed by an enterokinase cleavage site
   2044..2421    +  CDS            H2B: human histone H2B; HIST1H2BJ
   2455..2612    +  misc_feature   WPRE (fragment): woodchuck hepatitis virus posttranscriptional regulatory element
   2618..2698    +  misc_feature   WPRE (fragment): woodchuck hepatitis virus posttranscriptional regulatory element
   2715..2826    +  polyA_signal   bGH poly(A) signal: bovine growth hormone polyadenylation signal
   2944..3084    +  repeat_region  AAV2 ITR: inverted terminal repeat of adeno-associated virus serotype 2 inverted
   3089..3140    -  misc_feature   bom (fragment): basis of mobility region from pBR322
   3159..3614    +  rep_origin     f1 ori (sequence partly withheld): f1 bacteriophage origin of replication; arrow indicates direction of (+) strand synthesis
   3615..3664    -  misc_feature   bom (fragment): basis of mobility region from pBR322
   3766..3801    -  CDS            rop (fragment): Rop protein, which maintains plasmids at low copy number; rop
   3896..4000    +  promoter       AmpR promoter: bla
   4001..4861    +  CDS            AmpR: β-lactamase; bla; confers resistance to ampicillin, carbenicillin, and related antibiotics
   5032..5620    +  rep_origin     ori: high-copy-number ColE1/pMB1/pBR322/pUC origin of replication
