[The description below was written by a language model from this plasmid's Addgene catalogue record and pLannotate feature annotations shown in this document.]
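Description:
AiP14496: pAAV-AiE0873m_3xC2-minBG-SYFP2-P2A-3XFLAG-10aa-H2B-WPRE3-BGHpA (alias CN4496) is a recombinant AAV transfer plasmid of about 5.7 kb designed to label striatal cholinergic neurons. It is maintained in bacteria through a high-copy ColE1/pUC-type origin and an ampicillin resistance gene (β-lactamase with its own promoter), and it also carries an f1 phage origin. The expression cassette lies between AAV2 inverted terminal repeats, which direct replication and packaging of the intervening DNA into AAV capsids. The right ITR is annotated in full. The left one was detected only as short fragments, which may reflect how hard these repeats are to sequence and annotate.

Cell-type specificity comes from the regulatory region upstream of the coding sequence. The automated feature table does not annotate this region, but the construct name indicates the enhancer AiE0873m in a "3xC2" configuration, apparently a triplicated core fragment, joined to a minimal beta-globin promoter (minBG). This drives a bicistronic open reading frame: the monomeric yellow fluorescent protein SYFP2, a P2A self-cleaving peptide (named in the title, not annotated), and then a 3xFLAG epitope joined by a ten-residue linker to human histone H2B. Ribosomal skipping at P2A yields free SYFP2 that fills the cell and a separate chromatin-bound FLAG tag that marks nuclei. The nuclear tag suits immunodetection or nucleus-based analyses, though the record does not specify such uses. A shortened woodchuck post-transcriptional element (WPRE3) and the bovine growth hormone polyadenylation signal enhance and terminate expression. The plasmid belongs to an enhancer-AAV toolbox for accessing striatal cell types, and the record also lists a PHP.eB-serotype viral preparation.
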