Addgene plasmid #214858: AiP14496: pAAV-AiE0873m_3xC2-minBG-SYFP2-P2A-3XFLAG-10aa-H2B-WPRE3-BGHpA (Alias: CN4496)
Purpose: Expression of SYFP2 (yellow fluorescent protein) plus separate nuclear FLAG epitope in striatal cholinergic neurons
Depositing lab: Allen Institute for Brain Science & Jonathan Ting. Depositing organization: Allen Institute. Publication: Enhancer AAV toolbox for accessing and perturbing striatal cell types and circuits. Hunker AC, Wirthlin ME, Gill G, Johansen NJ, Hooper M, Omstead V, Vargas S, Lerma MN, Taskin N, Weed N, Laird WD, Bishaw YM, Bendrick JL, Gore BB, Ben-Simon Y, Opitz-Araya X, Martinez RA, Way SW, Thyagarajan B, Otto S, Sanchez REA, Alexander JR, Amaya A, Amster A, Arbuckle J, Ayala A, Baker PM, Barcelli T, Barta S, Bertagnolli D, Bielstein C, Bishwakarma P, Bowlus J, Boyer G, Brouner K, Casian B, Casper T, Chakka AB, Chakrabarty R, Chong P, Clark M, Colbert K, Daniel S, Dawe T, Departee M, DiValentin P, Donadio NP, Dotson NI, Dwivedi D, Egdorf T, Fliss T, Gary A, Goldy J, Grasso C, Groce EL, Gudsnuk K, Han W, Haradon Z, Hastings S, Helback O, Ho WV, Huang C, Johnson T, Jones DL, Juneau Z, Kenney J, Leibly M, Li S, Liang E, Loeffler H, Lusk NA, Madigan Z, Malloy J, Malone J, McCue R, Melchor J, Mich JK, Moosman S, Morin E, Naidoo R, Newman D, Ngo K, Nguyen K, Oster AL, Ouellette B, Oyama AA, Pena N, Pham T, Phillips E, Pom C, Potekhina L, Ransford S, Ray PL, Reding M, Rette DF, Reynoldson C, Rimorin C, Sigler AR, Rocha DB, Ronellenfitch K, Ruiz A, Sawyer L, Sevigny JP, Shapovalova NV, Shepard N, Shulga L, Soliman S, Staats B, Taormina MJ, Tieu M, Wang Y, Wilkes J, Wood T, Zhou T, Williford A, Dee N, Mollenkopf T, Ng L, Esposito L, Kalmbach BE, Yao S, Ariza J, Collman F, Mufti S, Smith K, Waters J, Ersing I, Patrick M, Zeng H, Lein ES, Kojima Y, Horwitz G, Owen SF, Levi BP, Daigle TL, Tasic B, Bakken TE, Ting JT. Neuron. 2025 May 21;113(10):1507-1524.e17. doi: 10.1016/j.neuron.2025.04.035. PubMed 40403704.
Backbone
  Vector backbone: rAAV
  Vector type: AAV
Growth in bacteria
  Bacterial resistance: Ampicillin, 100 μg/mL
  Growth temperature: 30°C
  Growth strain: NEB Stable
  Copy number: High Copy
Gene/Insert
  Gene/Insert name: SYFP2
  Species: Synthetic
  Cloning method: Restriction Enzyme; 5′ cloning site unknown (unknown if destroyed)
Terms and licenses: Academic/Nonprofit Terms; Industry Terms: Not Available to Industry
Depositor comments: Allen Institute plasmid ALIAS: AiP14496 This work supported by NIH BRAIN Initiative grant UF1MH128339
How to cite: AiP14496: pAAV-AiE0873m_3xC2-minBG-SYFP2-P2A-3XFLAG-10aa-H2B-WPRE3-BGHpA (Alias: CN4496) was a gift from Allen Institute for Brain Science & Jonathan Ting (Addgene plasmid # 214858 ; http://n2t.net/addgene:214858 ; RRID:Addgene_214858) For viral preps, please replace (Addgene plasmid # 214858) in the above sentence with: (Addgene viral prep # 214858-PHPeB)
